>Addgene plasmid #202204 | pCMV-FLAG-LOV*-H2B | addgene full sequence | sequence record 402565 | Addgene NGS Result
GGCGGAGAATGGGCGGAACTGGGCGGAGTTAGGGGCGGGATGGGCGGAGTTAGGGGCGGGACTATGGTTG
CTGACTAATTGAGATGCATACTTTGCATACTTCTGCCTGCTGGGGAGCCTGGGGACTTTCCACACCTGGT
TGCTGACTAATTGAGATGCATGCTTTGCATACTTCTGCCTGCTGGGGAGCCTGGGGACTTTCCACACCCT
AACTGACACACATTCCACAGCTGGTTCTTTCCGCCTCAGGACTCTTCCTTTTTCAATATTATTGAAGCAT
TTATCAGGGTTATTGTCTCATGAGCGGATACATATTTGAATGTATTTAGAAAAATAAACAAATAGGGGTT
CCGCGCACATTTCCCCGAAAAGTGCCACCTG
[124 nt withheld, positions 382-505]
C
[91 nt withheld, positions 507-597]
A
[49 nt withheld, positions 599-647]
CCTTTGACGTTGGAGTCCACGTTCTTT
[37 nt withheld, positions 675-711]
ACCCTATCTCGGTCTATTCTTTTGATTTATAAGGGATTTTGCCGATTTCGGCCTATTGGTTAAAAAATGA
GCTGATTTAACAAAAATTTAACGCGAATTTTAACAAAATATTAACGCTTACAATTTACGCCTTAAGATAC
ATTGATGAGTTTGGACAAACCACAACTAGAATGCAGTGAAAAAAATGCTTTATTTGTGAAATTTGTGATG
CTATTGCTTTATTTGTAACCATTATAAGCTGCAATAAACAAGTTAACAACAACAATTGCATTCATTTTAT
GTTTCAGGTTCAGGGGGAGGTGTGGGAGGTTTTTTAAAGCAAGTAAAACCTCTACAAATGTGGTATGGCT
GATTATGATCTAGAGTCGCGGCCGCTTA
[375 nt withheld, positions 1090-1464]
ACCTGAGCCACCTCCATCCAGGAGCACTCCGATGAAATACTGGAGCTCACCCTTCTGGTCCCTCATGGGC
TGGAGGTGCAGGAGGTTCCAGAATTTCTTCCCGCTTTTTGTGTAGTTTATCAGCTGCACGGTAATCTCGC
GCTGATCTCTAATGGCATCGCGAATCTTCTGCACTGTGGCCTGGTCTGTCTCTGGTCCCTGCAGAAAGCG
GCCATTGCGGCCCAGGATCTCCTCTCTGGAATACTCGGTCAGCTCCAGGAAGCCATCGGATGCGAAGATG
ATGGGATTGTCTGGCAGCCGTGGATCAGTTATCACGAAACTTTTCTCCATGCCAGATCCGCCCTTGTCGT
CGTCGTCCTTATAGTCACCCATGGTACCGTCGACTGCAGAATTCGAAGCTTGAGCTCGAGATCTGAGTCC
GGTAGCGCTAGCGGATCTGACGGTTCACTAAACCAGCTCTGCTTATATAGACCTCCCACCGTACACGCCT
ACCGCCCATTTGCGTCAATGGGGCGGAGTTGTTACGACATTTTGGAAAGTCCCGTTGATTTTGGTGCCAA
AACAAACTCCCATTGACGTCAATGGGGTGGAGACTTGGAAATCCCCGTGAGTCAAACCGCTATCCACGCC
CATTGATGTACTGCCAAAACCGCATCACCATGGTAATAGCGATGACTAATACGTAGATGTACTGCCAAGT
AGGAAAGTCCCATAAGGTCATGTACTGGGCATAATGCCAGGCGGGCCATTTACCGTCATTGACGTCAATA
GGGGGCGTACTTGGCATATGATACACTTGATGTACTGCCAAGTGGGCAGTTTACCGTAAATACTCCACCC
ATTGACGTCAATGGAAAGTCCCTATTGGCGTTACTATGGGAACATACGTCATTATTGACGTCAATGGGCG
GGGGTCGTTGGGCGGTCAGCCAGGCGGGCCATTTACCGTAAGTTATGTAACGCGGAACTCCATATATGGG
CTATGAACTAATGACCCCGTAATTGATTACTATTAATAACTAATGCATGGCGGTAATACGGTTATCCACA
GAATCAGGGGATAACGCAGGAAAGAACATGTGAGCAAAAGGCCAGCAAAAGGCCAGGAACCGTAAAAAGG
CCGCGTTGCTGGCGTTTTTCCATAGGCTCCGCCCCCCTGACGAGCATCACAAAAATCGACGCTCAAGTCA
GAGGTGGCGAAACCCGACAGGACTATAAAGATACCAGGCGTTTCCCCCTGGAAGCTCCCTCGTGCGCTCT
CCTGTTCCGACCCTGCCGCTTACCGGATACCTGTCCGCCTTTCTCCCTTCGGGAAGCGTGGCGCTTTCTC
ATAGCTCACGCTGTAGGTATCTCAGTTCGGTGTAGGTCGTTCGCTCCAAGCTGGGCTGTGTGCACGAACC
CCCCGTTCAGCCCGACCGCTGCGCCTTATCCGGTAACTATCGTCTTGAGTCCAACCCGGTAAGACACGAC
TTATCGCCACTGGCAGCAGCCACTGGTAACAGGATTAGCAGAGCGAGGTATGTAGGCGGTGCTACAGAGT
TCTTGAAGTGGTGGCCTAACTACGGCTACACTAGAAGAACAGTATTTGGTATCTGCGCTCTGCTGAAGCC
AGTTACCTTCGGAAAAAGAGTTGGTAGCTCTTGATCCGGCAAACAAACCACCGCTGGTAGCGGTGGTTTT
TTTGTTTGCAAGCAGCAGATTACGCGCAGAAAAAAAGGATCTCAAGAAGATCCTTTGATCTTTTCTACGG
GGTCTGACGCTCAGTGGAACGAAAACTCACGTTAAGGGATTTTGGTCATGAGATTATCAAAAAGGATCTT
CACCTAGATCCTTTTAAATTAAAAATGAAGTTTTAAATCAATCTAAAGTATATATGAGTAACCTGAGGCT
ATGGCAGGGCCTGCCGCCCCGACGTTGGCTGCGAGCCCTGGGCCTTCACCCGAACTTGGGGGGTGGGGTG
GGGAAAAGGAAGAAACGCGGGCGTATTGGCCCCAATGGGGTCTCGGTGGGGTATCGACAGAGTGCCAGCC
CTGGGGCCGAACCCCGCGTTTATGAACAAACGACCCAACACCGTGCGTTTTATTCTGTCTTTTTATTGCC
GTCATAGCGCGGGTTCCTTCCGGTATTGTCTCCTTCCGTGTTTCAGTTAGCCTCCCCCTAGGGTGGGCGA
AGAACTCCAGCATGAGATCCCCGCGCTGGAGGATCATCCAGCCGGCGTCCCGGAAAACGATTCCGAAGCC
CAACCTTTCATAGAAGGCGGCGGTGGAATCGAAATCTCGTGATGGCAGGTTGGGCGTCGCTTGGTCGGTC
ATTTCGAACCCCAGAGTCCCGCTCAGAAGAACTCGTCAAGAAGGCGATAGAAGGCGATGCGCTGCGAATC
GGTAGCGGCGATACCGTAAAGCACGAGGAAGCGGTCAGCCCATTCGCCGCCAAGCTCTTCAGCAATATCA
CGGGTAGCCAACGCTATGTCCTGATAGCGGTCCGCCACACCCAGCCGGCCACAGTCGATGAATCCAGAAA
AGCGGCCATTTTCCACCATGATATTCGGCAAGCAGGCATCGCCATGGGTCACGACGAGATCCTCGCCGTC
GGGCATGCTCGCCTTGAGCCTGGCGAACAGTTCGGCTGGCGCGAGCCCCTGATGCTCTTCGTCCAGATCA
TCCTGATCGACAAGACCGGCTTCCATCCGAGTACGTGCTCGCTCGATGCGATGTTTCGCTTGGTGGTCGA
ATGGGCAGGTAGCCGGATCAAGCGTATGCAGCCGCCGCATTGCATCAGCCATGATGGATACTTTCTCGGC
AGGAGCAAGGTGAGATGACAGGAGATCCTGCCCCGGCACTTCGCCCAATAGCAGCCAGTCCCTTCCCGCT
TCAGTGACAACGTCGAGCACAGCTGCGCAAGGAACGCCCGTCGTGGCCAGCCACGATAGCCGCGCTGCCT
CGTCTTGCAGTTCATTCAGGGCACCGGACAGGTCGGTCTTGACAAAAAGAACCGGGCGCCCCTGCGCTGA
CAGCCGGAACACGGCGGCATCAGAGCAGCCGATTGTCTGTTGTGCCCAGTCATAGCCGAATAGCCTCTCC
ACCCAAGCGGCCGGAGAACCTGCGTGCAATCCATCTTGTTCAATCATGCGAAACGATCCTCATCCTGTCT
CTTGATCGATCTTTGCAAAAGCCTAGGCCTCCAAAAAAGCCTCCTCACTACTTCTGGAATAGCTCAGAGG
CCGAGGCGGCCTCGGCCTCTGCATAAATAAAAAAAATTAGTCAGCCATGG
Features (pLannotate 1.2.2; 16 found; start..end, strand, type, name):
    137..208     -  promoter       SV40 promoter (fragment): SV40 enhancer and early promoter
    251..355     -  promoter       AmpR promoter: bla
    382..810     +  rep_origin     f1 ori (sequence partly withheld): f1 bacteriophage origin of replication; arrow indicates direction of (+) strand synthesis
    844..965     -  polyA_signal   SV40 poly(A) signal: SV40 polyadenylation signal
    988..1071    -  CDS            large T antigen (fragment): large T antigen from SV40 (simian virus 40)
   1090..1464    -  CDS            H2BC12 (sequence withheld): H2B1K_HUMAN - Also known as H2BFT Experimental evidence at protein level: Swiss-Prot protein existence level 1. Has broad antibacterial activity. May contribute to the formation of the functional antimicrobial barrier of the colonic epithelium, and to the bactericidal activity of amniotic fluid. From Homo sapiens (Human).
   1477..1794    -  CDS            SOPP: SOPP is a basic (constitutively fluorescent) cyan fluorescent protein published in 2015, derived from Arabidopsis thaliana. It requires the cofactor flavin for fluorescence.
   1837..1896    -  misc_feature   MCS (fragment): multiple cloning site
   1919..2122    -  promoter       CMV promoter: human cytomegalovirus (CMV) immediate early promoter
   2123..2426    -  enhancer       CMV enhancer: human cytomegalovirus immediate early enhancer
   2601..3189    -  rep_origin     ori: high-copy-number ColE1/pMB1/pBR322/pUC origin of replication
   3411..3427    +  polyA_signal   bGH poly(A) signal (fragment): bovine growth hormone polyadenylation signal
   3518..3565    -  polyA_signal   HSV TK poly(A) signal: herpes simplex virus thymidine kinase polyadenylation signal (Cole and Stacy, 1985)
   3624..3776    -  CDS            ble (fragment): BLE_KLEPN - Experimental evidence at protein level: Swiss-Prot protein existence level 1. Binding protein with a strong affinity to the bleomycin family of antibiotics. Binds to CL990; an antimitotic-antibiotic compound. From Klebsiella pneumoniae.
   3797..4591    -  CDS            NeoR/KanR: aminoglycoside phosphotransferase from Tn5; aph(3')-II (or nptII); confers resistance to neomycin, kanamycin, and G418 (Geneticin®)
   4626..88      -  promoter       SV40 promoter (across the origin): SV40 early promoter
