[The description below was written by a language model from this plasmid's Addgene catalogue record and pLannotate feature annotations shown in this document.]
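Description:
pCMV-FLAG-LOV*-H2B is a mammalian expression plasmid of about 4.7 kb built on a pCMV backbone. It is maintained in E. coli through a high-copy ColE1/pUC-type origin and also carries an f1 phage origin. A single Tn5 aminoglycoside phosphotransferase gene (NeoR/KanR) serves both hosts. The bacterial bla (AmpR) promoter drives it for kanamycin selection in bacteria, and the SV40 early promoter drives it for G418 selection in mammalian cells, with the HSV TK polyadenylation signal terminating the transcript. The short ble, bGH poly(A), MCS and SV40 large T antigen matches in the feature table are fragments, most likely backbone remnants rather than functional parts.

The payload is a single fusion open reading frame under the human CMV immediate-early enhancer and promoter, followed by the SV40 poly(A) signal. According to the record, an N-terminal FLAG epitope is followed by LOV*, a genetically encoded photoproximity labeling catalyst, which is fused to the N-terminus of human histone H2B type 1-K (H2BC12). The automated annotation labels the LOV* segment as SOPP, a flavin-binding protein derived from an Arabidopsis thaliana LOV domain, which indicates sequence similarity to that family. The FLAG tag itself is not called as a separate feature.

Fusing LOV* to a core histone is expected to place the catalyst on chromatin, so that illumination would trigger labeling of nearby proteins. The FLAG tag allows detection or immunoprecipitation of the fusion. The construct is intended for expressing this chromatin-targeted catalyst in mammalian cells to map protein neighbourhoods by photoproximity labeling.
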