Addgene plasmid #202204: pCMV-FLAG-LOV*-H2B
Purpose: Expresses the photoproximity labeling catalyst LOV* fused to H2B in mammalian cells
Depositing lab: Thomas Muir. Depositing organization: Princeton University. Publication: A genetically encoded photoproximity labeling approach for mapping protein territories. Hananya N, Ye X, Koren S, Muir TW. Proc Natl Acad Sci U S A. 2023 Apr 18;120(16):e2219339120. doi: 10.1073/pnas.2219339120. Epub 2023 Apr 10. PubMed 37036999.
Backbone
  Vector backbone: pCMV
  Backbone size w/o insert (bp): 4000
  Total vector size (bp): 4700
  Vector type: Mammalian Expression
  Selectable markers: Neomycin (select with G418)
Growth in bacteria
  Bacterial resistance: Kanamycin, 50 μg/mL
  Growth temperature: 37°C
  Growth strain: DH5alpha
  Copy number: High Copy
Gene/Insert
  Gene/Insert name: Histone H2B type 1-K (alt name: H2B)
  Species: H. sapiens (human)
  Insert size (bp): 747
  Promoter: CMV
  Tag / fusion protein: FLAG (N terminal on insert); LOV* (N terminal on insert)
  Cloning method: Gibson Cloning
  Sequencing primers: 5′ CGCAAATGGGCGGTAGGCGTG; 3′ GAAATTTGTGATGCTATTGC
Terms and licenses: Academic/Nonprofit Terms; Industry Terms: Not Available to Industry
How to cite: pCMV-FLAG-LOV*-H2B was a gift from Thomas Muir (Addgene plasmid # 202204 ; http://n2t.net/addgene:202204 ; RRID:Addgene_202204)
